Addgene plasmid #209752: pCDH-V1-rCD20-BSD
Purpose: To reconstitute CD20 expression with a specific mRNA isoform (variant 1) after CRISPR-Cas9-mediated knockout of CD20.
Depositing lab: Andrei Thomas-Tikhonenko. Depositing organization: Children's Hospital of Philadelphia. Publication: Alternative splicing of its 5' UTR limits CD20 mRNA translation and enables resistance to CD20-directed immunotherapies. Ang Z, Paruzzo L, Hayer KE, Schmidt C, Torres-Diz M, Xu F, Zankharia U, Zhang Y, Soldan SS, Zheng S, Falkenstein CD, Loftus JP, Yang SY, Asnani M, King Sainos P, Pillai V, Chong ER, Li M, Tasian SK, Barash Y, Lieberman PM, Ruella M, Schuster SJ, Thomas-Tikhonenko A. Blood. 2023 Sep 8:blood.2023020400. doi: 10.1182/blood.2023020400. PubMed 37683180.
Backbone
  Vector backbone: pCDH-IRES-BSD
  Backbone size w/o insert (bp): 7456
  Vector type: Lentiviral
  Selectable markers: Blasticidin
Growth in bacteria
  Bacterial resistance: Ampicillin, 100 μg/mL
  Growth temperature: 30°C
  Growth strain: NEB Stable
  Copy number: High Copy
Gene/Insert
  Gene/Insert name: MS4A1
  Species: H. sapiens (human)
  Mutation: The CCTGGGGGGTCTTCTGATGATCC sequence within the CDS of CD20 was mutated to GTTGGGCGGACTACTTATGATTC to confer resistance to the CD20-targeting gRNA from the LentiCRISPRv2-sgCD20 vector.
  Entrez Gene: MS4A1 (a.k.a. B1, Bp35, CD20, CVID5, FMC7, LEU-16, S7)
  Cloning method: Gibson Cloning
Terms and licenses: Academic/Nonprofit Terms; Industry Terms: Not Available to Industry
Depositor comments: Lentiviral transfer plasmid to express the 5'-UTR and CDS of the human CD20 gene, MS4A1. Specifically, the variant 1 mRNA isoform of CD20. The "CCTGGGGGGTCTTCTGATGATCC" sequence within the CDS of MS4A1 was altered with synonymous substitutions to "GTTGGGCGGACTACTTATGATTC" to avoid recognition by the gRNA from LentiCRISPRv2-sgCD20. This allows for the rescue of CD20 expression after LentiCRISPRv2-sgCD20 vector-mediated knockout.
How to cite: pCDH-V1-rCD20-BSD was a gift from Andrei Thomas-Tikhonenko (Addgene plasmid # 209752 ; http://n2t.net/addgene:209752 ; RRID:Addgene_209752)
