[The description below was written by a language model from this plasmid's Addgene catalogue record and pLannotate feature annotations shown in this document.]
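Description:
pCDH-V1-rCD20-BSD is a lentiviral transfer plasmid built on the pCDH-IRES-BSD backbone and designed to restore human CD20 (MS4A1) expression in cells whose endogenous gene has been knocked out by CRISPR-Cas9. In bacteria it is maintained through a high-copy ColE1/pUC-type origin and selected with ampicillin via the β-lactamase gene. The viral portion has a third-generation-style layout: an RSV promoter fused to a truncated HIV-1 5' LTR drives genomic RNA production in packaging cells, followed by the Ψ packaging signal with a gag fragment, the Rev response element for Rev-dependent nuclear export, and the cPPT/CTS. A truncated HIV-1 LTR closes the provirus downstream, followed by an SV40 polyadenylation signal and SV40 origin.

The internal expression cassette uses the EF-1α core promoter joined to an HTLV-1 LTR segment, a composite promoter arrangement. Downstream lies the insert, which according to the depositor comprises the 5' UTR of the variant 1 CD20 mRNA isoform together with the MS4A1 coding sequence. The feature table annotates only the coding sequence, and the unannotated stretch between the promoter and the CDS is consistent with the UTR. A short segment of the coding sequence carries synonymous substitutions that destroy the target site of the guide RNA in the companion LentiCRISPRv2-sgCD20 vector, leaving the protein unchanged but resistant to re-cutting. An EMCV IRES links CD20 to blasticidin S deaminase on the same transcript, allowing blasticidin selection of transduced cells, and a WPRE enhances expression. The construct serves to test how this particular 5' UTR isoform affects CD20 translation, in the context of resistance to CD20-directed immunotherapies.
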