Features (pLannotate 1.2.2; 27 found; start..end, strand, type, name):
      6..232     +  promoter       RSV promoter: Rous sarcoma virus enhancer/promoter
    233..413     +  LTR            5' LTR (truncated): truncated 5' long terminal repeat (LTR) from HIV-1
    460..585     +  misc_feature   HIV-1 Ψ: packaging signal of human immunodeficiency virus type 1
    569..907     +  CDS            HIV-1 gag (fragment): gag protein from human immunodeficiency virus 1; gag
   1078..1311    +  misc_feature   RRE: The Rev response element (RRE) of HIV-1 allows for Rev-dependent mRNA export from the nucleus to the cytoplasm.
   1688..1788    +  CDS            Rev (fragment): human immunodeficiency virus 1 (HIV-1) Rev protein; rev; enhances nuclear export of unspliced and incompletely spliced viral mRNAs
   1807..1923    +  misc_feature   cPPT/CTS: central polypurine tract and central termination sequence of HIV-1
   1966..2177    +  promoter       EF-1α core promoter: core promoter for human elongation factor EF-1α
   2190..2458    +  LTR            5' LTR (truncated): truncated 5' long terminal repeat (LTR) from human T-cell leukemia virus (HTLV) type 1
   2903..3793    +  CDS            MS4A1: CD20_HUMAN - Also known as CD20. Experimental evidence at protein level: Swiss-Prot protein existence level 1. B-lymphocyte-specific membrane protein that plays a role in the regulation of cellular calcium influx necessary for the development, differentiation, and activation of B-lymphocytes (PubMed:3925015, PubMed:7684739, PubMed:12920111). Functions as a store-operated calcium (SOC) channel component promoting calcium influx after activation by the B-cell receptor/BCR (PubMed:7684739, PubMed:12920111, PubMed:18474602). From Homo sapiens (Human).
   3875..4450    +  misc_feature   IRES2: internal ribosome entry site (IRES) of the encephalomyocarditis virus (EMCV)
   4457..4846    +  CDS            BSD: blasticidin S deaminase; Aspergillus terreus BSD; confers resistance to blasticidin
   4859..5447    +  misc_feature   WPRE: woodchuck hepatitis virus posttranscriptional regulatory element
   5442..5549    +  CDS            nef (fragment): NEF_SIVS4 - Experimental evidence at protein level: Swiss-Prot protein existence level 1. Interferes with TCR signaling from the cell membrane. Interacts with CD247/TCRZ (TCR zeta chain) and exert potent down- regulation of cell surface TCR/CD3 complexes. From Simian immunodeficiency virus (isolate F236/smH4) (SIV-sm) (Simian immunodeficiency virus sooty mangabey monkey).
   5574..5754    +  LTR            5' LTR (truncated): truncated 5' long terminal repeat (LTR) from HIV-1
   5826..5947    +  polyA_signal   SV40 poly(A) signal: SV40 polyadenylation signal
   5987..6122    +  rep_origin     SV40 ori: SV40 origin of replication
   6179..6195    -  protein_bind   lac operator: The lac repressor binds to the lac operator to inhibit transcription in E. coli. This inhibition can be relieved by adding lactose or isopropyl-β-D-thiogalactopyranoside (IPTG). lac repressor encoded by lacI
   6203..6233    -  promoter       lac promoter: promoter for the E. coli lac operon
   6248..6269    -  protein_bind   CAP binding site: CAP binding activates transcription in the presence of cAMP. E. coli catabolite activator protein
   6282..6374    -  CDS            lacI (fragment): lac repressor; lacI; The lac repressor binds to the lac operator to inhibit transcription in E. coli. This inhibition can be relieved by adding lactose or isopropyl-β-D-thiogalactopyranoside (IPTG).
   6557..7145    -  rep_origin     ori: high-copy-number ColE1/pMB1/pBR322/pUC origin of replication
   7316..8176    -  CDS            AmpR: β-lactamase; bla; confers resistance to ampicillin, carbenicillin, and related antibiotics
   8177..8281    -  promoter       AmpR promoter: bla
   8376..8411    +  CDS            rop (fragment): Rop protein, which maintains plasmids at low copy number; rop
   8513..8612    +  misc_feature   bom (fragment): basis of mobility region from pBR322
   8618..8772    -  CDS            lacZα (fragment): LacZα fragment of β-galactosidase; lacZ fragment
>Addgene plasmid #209752 | pCDH-V1-rCD20-BSD | addgene full sequence | sequence record 414087 | Addgene NGS Result
ACGCGTGTAGTCTTATGCAATACTCTTGTAGTCTTGCAACATGGTAACGATGAGTTAGCAACATGCCTTA
CAAGGAGAGAAAAAGCACCGTGCATGCCGATTGGTGGAAGTAAGGTGGTACGATCGTGCCTTATTAGGAA
GGCAACAGACGGGTCTGACATGGATTGGACGAACCACTGAATTGCCGCATTGCAGAGATATTGTATTTAA
GTGCCTAGCTCGATACATAAACGGGTCTCTCTGGTTAGACCAGATCTGAGCCTGGGAGCTCTCTGGCTAA
CTAGGGAACCCACTGCTTAAGCCTCAATAAAGCTTGCCTTGAGTGCTTCAAGTAGTGTGTGCCCGTCTGT
TGTGTGACTCTGGTAACTAGAGATCCCTCAGACCCTTTTAGTCAGTGTGGAAAATCTCTAGCAGTGGCGC
CCGAACAGGGACTTGAAAGCGAAAGGGAAACCAGAGGAGCTCTCTCGACGCAGGACTCGGCTTGCTGAAG
CGCGCACGGCAAGAGGCGAGGGGCGGCGACTGGTGAGTACGCCAAAAATTTTGACTAGCGGAGGCTAGAA
GGAGAGAGATGGGTGCGAGAGCGTCAGTATTAAGCGGGGGAGAATTAGATCGCGATGGGAAAAAATTCGG
TTAAGGCCAGGGGGAAAGAAAAAATATAAATTAAAACATATAGTATGGGCAAGCAGGGAGCTAGAACGAT
TCGCAGTTAATCCTGGCCTGTTAGAAACATCAGAAGGCTGTAGACAAATACTGGGACAGCTACAACCATC
CCTTCAGACAGGATCAGAAGAACTTAGATCATTATATAATACAGTAGCAACCCTCTATTGTGTGCATCAA
AGGATAGAGATAAAAGACACCAAGGAAGCTTTAGACAAGATAGAGGAAGAGCAAAACAAAAGTAAGACCA
CCGCACAGCAAGCGGCCACTGATCTTCAGACCTGGAGGAGGAGATATGAGGGACAATTGGAGAAGTGAAT
TATATAAATATAAAGTAGTAAAAATTGAACCATTAGGAGTAGCACCCACCAAGGCAAAGAGAAGAGTGGT
GCAGAGAGAAAAAAGAGCAGTGGGAATAGGAGCTTTGTTCCTTGGGTTCTTGGGAGCAGCAGGAAGCACT
ATGGGCGCAGCGTCAATGACGCTGACGGTACAGGCCAGACAATTATTGTCTGGTATAGTGCAGCAGCAGA
ACAATTTGCTGAGGGCTATTGAGGCGCAACAGCATCTGTTGCAACTCACAGTCTGGGGCATCAAGCAGCT
CCAGGCAAGAATCCTGGCTGTGGAAAGATACCTAAAGGATCAACAGCTCCTGGGGATTTGGGGTTGCTCT
GGAAAACTCATTTGCACCACTGCTGTGCCTTGGAATGCTAGTTGGAGTAATAAATCTCTGGAACAGATTT
GGAATCACACGACCTGGATGGAGTGGGACAGAGAAATTAACAATTACACAAGCTTAATACACTCCTTAAT
TGAAGAATCGCAAAACCAGCAAGAAAAGAATGAACAAGAATTATTGGAATTAGATAAATGGGCAAGTTTG
TGGAATTGGTTTAACATAACAAATTGGCTGTGGTATATAAAATTATTCATAATGATAGTAGGAGGCTTGG
TAGGTTTAAGAATAGTTTTTGCTGTACTTTCTATAGTGAATAGAGTTAGGCAGGGATATTCACCATTATC
GTTTCAGACCCACCTCCCAACCCCGAGGGGACCCGACAGGCCCGAAGGAATAGAAGAAGAAGGTGGAGAG
AGAGACAGAGACAGATCCATTCGATTAGTGAACGGATCTCGACGGTATCGGTTAACTTTTAAAAGAAAAG
GGGGGATTGGGGGGTACAGTGCAGGGGAAAGAATAGTAGACATAATAGCAACAGACATACAAACTAAAGA
ATTACAAAAACAAATTACAAAATTCAAAATTTTATCGATACTAGTGGATCTGCGATCGCTCCGGTGCCCG
TCAGTGGGCAGAGCGCACATCGCCCACAGTCCCCGAGAAGTTGGGGGGAGGGGTCGGCAATTGAACGGGT
GCCTAGAGAAGGTGGCGCGGGGTAAACTGGGAAAGTGATGTCGTGTACTGGCTCCGCCTTTTTCCCGAGG
GTGGGGGAGAACCGTATATAAGTGCAGTAGTCGCCGTGAACGTTCTTTTTCGCAACGGGTTTGCCGCCAG
AACACAGCTGAAGCTTCGAGGGGCTCGCATCTCTCCTTCACGCGCCCGCCGCCCTACCTGAGGCCGCCAT
CCACGCCGGTTGAGTCGCGTTCTGCCGCCTCCCGCCTGTGGTGCCTCCTGAACTGCGTCCGCCGTCTAGG
TAAGTTTAAAGCTCAGGTCGAGACCGGGCCTTTGTCCGGCGCTCCCTTGGAGCCTACCTAGACTCAGCCG
GCTCTCCACGCTTTGCCTGACCCTGCTTGCTCAACTCTACGTCTTTGTTTCGTTTTCTGTTCTGCGCCGT
TACAGATCCAAGCTGTGACCGGCGCCTACTCTAGAGGTCTATCAGCGATTTCATCTTCAGGCCTGGACTA
CACCACTCACCCTCCCAGTGTGCTTGAGAAACAAACTGCACCCACTGAACTCCGCAGCTAGCATCCAAAT
CAGCCCTTGAGATTTGAGGCCTTGGAGACTCAGATCCTGAACAAGAGAGAACAAAATCTCTACTTTGATG
GAACTTCCATTCTGTGGGGAAGAGACTGACAATAAGCAATTAAATAAATAAGAACTCAGCAGTAGGCCTT
GCCTCAGATCCAAGGTCACTCGGAAGAGGCCATGTCTACCCTCAATGACACTCATGGAGGAAATGCTGAG
AGAAGCATTCAGATGCATGACACAAGGTAAGACTGCCAAAAATCTTGTTCTTGCTCTCCTCATTTTGTTA
TTTGTTTTATTTTTAGGAGTTTTGAGAGCAAAATGACAACACCCAGAAATTCAGTAAATGGGACTTTCCC
GGCAGAGCCAATGAAAGGCCCTATTGCTATGCAATCTGGTCCAAAACCACTCTTCAGGAGGATGTCTTCA
CTGGTGGGCCCCACGCAAAGCTTCTTCATGAGGGAATCTAAGACTTTGGGGGCTGTCCAGATTATGAATG
GGCTCTTCCACATTGCGTTGGGCGGACTACTTATGATTCCAGCAGGGATCTATGCACCCATCTGTGTGAC
TGTGTGGTACCCTCTCTGGGGAGGCATTATGTATATTATTTCCGGATCACTCCTGGCAGCAACGGAGAAA
AACTCCAGGAAGTGTTTGGTCAAAGGAAAAATGATAATGAATTCATTGAGCCTCTTTGCTGCCATTTCTG
GAATGATTCTTTCAATCATGGACATACTTAATATTAAAATTTCCCATTTTTTAAAAATGGAGAGTCTGAA
TTTTATTAGAGCTCACACACCATATATTAACATATACAACTGTGAACCAGCTAATCCCTCTGAGAAAAAC
TCCCCATCTACCCAATACTGTTACAGCATACAATCTCTGTTCTTGGGCATTTTGTCAGTGATGCTGATCT
TTGCCTTCTTCCAGGAACTTGTAATAGCTGGCATCGTTGAGAATGAATGGAAAAGAACGTGCTCCAGACC
CAAATCTAACATAGTTCTCCTGTCAGCAGAAGAAAAAAAAGAACAGACTATTGAAATAAAAGAAGAAGTG
GTTGGGCTAACTGAAACATCTTCCCAACCAAAGAATGAAGAAGACATTGAAATTATTCCAATCCAAGAAG
AGGAAGAAGAAGAAACAGAGACGAACTTTCCAGAACCTCCCCAAGATCAGGAATCCTCACCAATAGAAAA
TGACAGCTCTCCTTAAGGATCCCAGTGTGGTGGTACGGGAATTCCTGCAGGCCTCGAGGGCCGGCGCGCC
GCGGCCGCTACGTAAATTCCGCCCCCCCCCCCCCTAACGTTACTGGCCGAAGCCGCTTGGAATAAGGCCG
GTGTGCGTTTGTCTATATGTTATTTTCCACCATATTGCCGTCTTTTGGCAATGTGAGGGCCCGGAAACCT
GGCCCTGTCTTCTTGACGAGCATTCCTAGGGGTCTTTCCCCTCTCGCCAAAGGAATGCAAGGTCTTTTGA
ATGTCGTGAAGGAAGCAGTTCCTCTGGAAGCTTCTTGAAGACAAACAACGTCTGTAGCGACCCTTTGCAG
GCAGCGGAACCCCCCACCTGGCGACAGGTGCCTCTGCGTCCAAAAGCCACGTGTATAAGATACACCTGCA
AAGGCGGCACAACCCCAGTGCCACGTTGTGAGTTGGATAGTTGTGGAAAGAGTCAAATGGCTCTCCTCAA
GCGTATTCAACAAGGGGCTGAAGGATGCCCAGAAGGTACCCCATTGTATGGGATCTGATCTGGGGCCTCG
GTGCACATGCTTTACATGTGTTTAGTCGAGGTTAAAAAAACGTCTAGGCCCCCCGAACCACGGGGACGTG
GTTTTCCTTTGAAAAACACGATGATAATATGGCCACAACCATGGTTCCTTTGTCTCAAGAAGAATCCACC
CTCATTGAAAGAGCAACGGCTACAATCAACAGCATCCCCATCTCTGAAGACTACAGCGTCGCCAGCGCAG
CTCTCTCTAGCGACGGCCGCATCTTCACTGGTGTCAATGTATATCATTTTACTGGGGGACCTTGTGCAGA
ACTCGTGGTGCTGGGCACTGCTGCTGCTGCGGCAGCTGGCAACCTGACTTGTATCGTCGCGATCGGAAAT
GAGAACAGGGGCATCTTGAGCCCCTGCGGACGGTGCCGACAGGTGCTTCTCGATCTGCATCCTGGGATCA
AAGCCATAGTGAAGGACAGTGATGGACAGCCGACGGCAGTTGGGATTCGTGAATTGCTGCCCTCTGGTTA
TGTGTGGGAGGGCTAAATCTAGGTCGACAATCAACCTCTGGATTACAAAATTTGTGAAAGATTGACTGGT
ATTCTTAACTATGTTGCTCCTTTTACGCTATGTGGATACGCTGCTTTAATGCCTTTGTATCATGCTATTG
CTTCCCGTATGGCTTTCATTTTCTCCTCCTTGTATAAATCCTGGTTGCTGTCTCTTTATGAGGAGTTGTG
GCCCGTTGTCAGGCAACGTGGCGTGGTGTGCACTGTGTTTGCTGACGCAACCCCCACTGGTTGGGGCATT
GCCACCACCTGTCAGCTCCTTTCCGGGACTTTCGCTTTCCCCCTCCCTATTGCCACGGCGGAACTCATCG
CCGCCTGCCTTGCCCGCTGCTGGACAGGGGCTCGGCTGTTGGGCACTGACAATTCCGTGGTGTTGTCGGG
GAAATCATCGTCCTTTCCTTGGCTGCTCGCCTGTGTTGCCACCTGGATTCTGCGCGGGACGTCCTTCTGC
TACGTCCCTTCGGCCCTCAATCCAGCGGACCTTCCTTCCCGCGGCCTGCTGCCGGCTCTGCGGCCTCTTC
CGCGTCTTCGCCTTCGCCCTCAGACGAGTCGGATCTCCCTTTGGGCCGCCTCCCCGCCTGGTACCTTTAA
GACCAATGACTTACAAGGCAGCTGTAGATCTTAGCCACTTTTTAAAAGAAAAGGGGGGACTGGAAGGGCT
AATTCACTCCCAACGAAGATAAGATCTGCTTTTTGCTTGTACTGGGTCTCTCTGGTTAGACCAGATCTGA
GCCTGGGAGCTCTCTGGCTAACTAGGGAACCCACTGCTTAAGCCTCAATAAAGCTTGCCTTGAGTGCTTC
AAGTAGTGTGTGCCCGTCTGTTGTGTGACTCTGGTAACTAGAGATCCCTCAGACCCTTTTAGTCAGTGTG
GAAAATCTCTAGCAGTAGTAGTTCATGTCATCTTATTATTCAGTATTTATAACTTGCAAAGAAATGAATA
TCAGAGAGTGAGAGGAACTTGTTTATTGCAGCTTATAATGGTTACAAATAAAGCAATAGCATCACAAATT
TCACAAATAAAGCATTTTTTTCACTGCATTCTAGTTGTGGTTTGTCCAAACTCATCAATGTATCTTATCA
TGTCTGGCTCTAGCTATCCCGCCCCTAACTCCGCCCATCCCGCCCCTAACTCCGCCCAGTTCCGCCCATT
CTCCGCCCCATGGCTGACTAATTTTTTTTATTTATGCAGAGGCCGAGGCCGCCTCGGCCTCTGAGCTATT
CCAGAAGTAGTGAGGAGGCTTTTTTGGAGGCCTAGACTTTTGCAGAGACCAAATTCGTAATCATGTCATA
GCTGTTTCCTGTGTGAAATTGTTATCCGCTCACAATTCCACACAACATACGAGCCGGAAGCATAAAGTGT
AAAGCCTGGGGTGCCTAATGAGTGAGCTAACTCACATTAATTGCGTTGCGCTCACTGCCCGCTTTCCAGT
CGGGAAACCTGTCGTGCCAGCTGCATTAATGAATCGGCCAACGCGCGGGGAGAGGCGGTTTGCGTATTGG
GCGCTCTTCCGCTTCCTCGCTCACTGACTCGCTGCGCTCGGTCGTTCGGCTGCGGCGAGCGGTATCAGCT
CACTCAAAGGCGGTAATACGGTTATCCACAGAATCAGGGGATAACGCAGGAAAGAACATGTGAGCAAAAG
GCCAGCAAAAGGCCAGGAACCGTAAAAAGGCCGCGTTGCTGGCGTTTTTCCATAGGCTCCGCCCCCCTGA
CGAGCATCACAAAAATCGACGCTCAAGTCAGAGGTGGCGAAACCCGACAGGACTATAAAGATACCAGGCG
TTTCCCCCTGGAAGCTCCCTCGTGCGCTCTCCTGTTCCGACCCTGCCGCTTACCGGATACCTGTCCGCCT
TTCTCCCTTCGGGAAGCGTGGCGCTTTCTCATAGCTCACGCTGTAGGTATCTCAGTTCGGTGTAGGTCGT
TCGCTCCAAGCTGGGCTGTGTGCACGAACCCCCCGTTCAGCCCGACCGCTGCGCCTTATCCGGTAACTAT
CGTCTTGAGTCCAACCCGGTAAGACACGACTTATCGCCACTGGCAGCAGCCACTGGTAACAGGATTAGCA
GAGCGAGGTATGTAGGCGGTGCTACAGAGTTCTTGAAGTGGTGGCCTAACTACGGCTACACTAGAAGAAC
AGTATTTGGTATCTGCGCTCTGCTGAAGCCAGTTACCTTCGGAAAAAGAGTTGGTAGCTCTTGATCCGGC
AAACAAACCACCGCTGGTAGCGGTGGTTTTTTTGTTTGCAAGCAGCAGATTACGCGCAGAAAAAAAGGAT
CTCAAGAAGATCCTTTGATCTTTTCTACGGGGTCTGACGCTCAGTGGAACGAAAACTCACGTTAAGGGAT
TTTGGTCATGAGATTATCAAAAAGGATCTTCACCTAGATCCTTTTAAATTAAAAATGAAGTTTTAAATCA
ATCTAAAGTATATATGAGTAAACTTGGTCTGACAGTTACCAATGCTTAATCAGTGAGGCACCTATCTCAG
CGATCTGTCTATTTCGTTCATCCATAGTTGCCTGACTCCCCGTCGTGTAGATAACTACGATACGGGAGGG
CTTACCATCTGGCCCCAGTGCTGCAATGATACCGCGAGACCCACGCTCACCGGCTCCAGATTTATCAGCA
ATAAACCAGCCAGCCGGAAGGGCCGAGCGCAGAAGTGGTCCTGCAACTTTATCCGCCTCCATCCAGTCTA
TTAATTGTTGCCGGGAAGCTAGAGTAAGTAGTTCGCCAGTTAATAGTTTGCGCAACGTTGTTGCCATTGC
TACAGGCATCGTGGTGTCACGCTCGTCGTTTGGTATGGCTTCATTCAGCTCCGGTTCCCAACGATCAAGG
CGAGTTACATGATCCCCCATGTTGTGCAAAAAAGCGGTTAGCTCCTTCGGTCCTCCGATCGTTGTCAGAA
GTAAGTTGGCCGCAGTGTTATCACTCATGGTTATGGCAGCACTGCATAATTCTCTTACTGTCATGCCATC
CGTAAGATGCTTTTCTGTGACTGGTGAGTACTCAACCAAGTCATTCTGAGAATAGTGTATGCGGCGACCG
AGTTGCTCTTGCCCGGCGTCAATACGGGATAATACCGCGCCACATAGCAGAACTTTAAAAGTGCTCATCA
TTGGAAAACGTTCTTCGGGGCGAAAACTCTCAAGGATCTTACCGCTGTTGAGATCCAGTTCGATGTAACC
CACTCGTGCACCCAACTGATCTTCAGCATCTTTTACTTTCACCAGCGTTTCTGGGTGAGCAAAAACAGGA
AGGCAAAATGCCGCAAAAAAGGGAATAAGGGCGACACGGAAATGTTGAATACTCATACTCTTCCTTTTTC
AATATTATTGAAGCATTTATCAGGGTTATTGTCTCATGAGCGGATACATATTTGAATGTATTTAGAAAAA
TAAACAAATAGGGGTTCCGCGCACATTTCCCCGAAAAGTGCCACCTGACGTCTAAGAAACCATTATTATC
ATGACATTAACCTATAAAAATAGGCGTATCACGAGGCCCTTTCGTCTCGCGCGTTTCGGTGATGACGGTG
AAAACCTCTGACACATGCAGCTCCCGGAGACGGTCACAGCTTGTCTGTAAGCGGATGCCGGGAGCAGACA
AGCCCGTCAGGGCGCGTCAGCGGGTGTTGGCGGGTGTCGGGGCTGGCTTAACTATGCGGCATCAGAGCAG
ATTGTACTGAGAGTGCACCATATGCGGTGTGAAATACCGCACAGATGCGTAAGGAGAAAATACCGCATCA
GGCGCCATTCGCCATTCAGGCTGCGCAACTGTTGGGAAGGGCGATCGGTGCGGGCCTCTTCGCTATTACG
CCAGCTGGCGAAAGGGGGATGTGCTGCAAGGCGATTAAGTTGGGTAACGCCAGGGTTTTCCCAGTCACGA
CGTTGTAAAACGACGGCCAGTGCCAAGCTG
